>Addgene plasmid #169435 | beta2 (px330:2-guideCas9) | addgene full sequence | sequence record 334774 | Addgene NGS Result
GGGGGGGGGSGRGGSGGRGAGGKGCGGCGGCAGCCAATCAGAGCGGCGCGCTCCGAAAGTTTCCTTTTAT
GGCGAGGCGGCGGCGGCGGCGGCCCTATAAAAAGCGAAGCGCGCGGCGGGCGGGAGTCGCTGCGCGCTGC
CTTCGCCCCGTGCCCCGCTCCGCCGCCGCCTCGCGCCGCCCGCCCCGGCTCTGACTGACCGCGTTACTCC
CACAGGTGAGCGGGCGGGACGGCCCTTCTCCTCCGGGCTGTAATTAGCTGAGCAAGAGGTAAGGGTTTAA
GGGATGGTTGGTTGGTGGGGTATTAATGTTTAATTACCTGGAGCACCTGCCTGAAATCACTTTTTTTCAG
GTTGGACCGGTGCCACCATGGACTATAAGGACCACGACGGAGACTACAAGGATCATGATATTGATTACAA
AGACGATGACGATAAGATGGCCCCAAAGAAGAAGCGGAAGGTCGGTATCCACGGAGTCCCAGCAGCCGAC
AAGAAGTACAGCATCGGCCTGGACATCGGCACCAACTCTGTGGGCTGGGCCGTGATCACCGACGAGTACA
AGGTGCCCAGCAAGAAATTCAAGGTGCTGGGCAACACCGACCGGCACAGCATCAAGAAGAACCTGATCGG
AGCCCTGCTGTTCGACAGCGGCGAAACAGCCGAGGCCACCCGGCTGAAGAGAACCGCCAGAAGAAGATAC
ACCAGACGGAAGAACCGGATCTGCTATCTGCAAGAGATCTTCAGCAACGAGATGGCCAAGGTGGACGACA
GCTTCTTCCACAGACTGGAAGAGTCCTTCCTGGTGGAAGAGGATAAGAAGCACGAGCGGCACCCCATCTT
CGGCAACATCGTGGACGAGGTGGCCTACCACGAGAAGTACCCCACCATCTACCACCTGAGAAAGAAACTG
GTGGACAGCACCGACAAGGCCGACCTGCGGCTGATCTATCTGGCCCTGGCCCACATGATCAAGTTCCGGG
GCCACTTCCTGATCGAGGGCGACCTGAACCCCGACAACAGCGACGTGGACAAGCTGTTCATCCAGCTGGT
GCAGACCTACAACCAGCTGTTCGAGGAAAACCCCATCAACGCCAGCGGCGTGGACGCCAAGGCCATCCTG
TCTGCCAGACTGAGCAAGAGCAGACGGCTGGAAAATCTGATCGCCCAGCTGCCCGGCGAGAAGAAGAATG
GCCTGTTCGGAAACCTGATTGCCCTGAGCCTGGGCCTGACCCCCAACTTCAAGAGCAACTTCGACCTGGC
CGAGGATGCCAAACTGCAGCTGAGCAAGGACACCTACGACGACGACCTGGACAACCTGCTGGCCCAGATC
GGCGACCAGTACGCCGACCTGTTTCTGGCCGCCAAGAACCTGTCCGACGCCATCCTGCTGAGCGACATCC
TGAGAGTGAACACCGAGATCACCAAGGCCCCCCTGAGCGCCTCTATGATCAAGAGATACGACGAGCACCA
CCAGGACCTGACCCTGCTGAAAGCTCTCGTGCGGCAGCAGCTGCCTGAGAAGTACAAAGAGATTTTCTTC
GACCAGAGCAAGAACGGCTACGCCGGCTACATTGACGGCGGAGCCAGCCAGGAAGAGTTCTACAAGTTCA
TCAAGCCCATCCTGGAAAAGATGGACGGCACCGAGGAACTGCTCGTGAAGCTGAACAGAGAGGACCTGCT
GCGGAAGCAGCGGACCTTCGACAACGGCAGCATCCCCCACCAGATCCACCTGGGAGAGCTGCACGCCATT
CTGCGGCGGCAGGAAGATTTTTACCCATTCCTGAAGGACAACCGGGAAAAGATCGAGAAGATCCTGACCT
TCCGCATCCCCTACTACGTGGGCCCTCTGGCCAGGGGAAACAGCAGATTCGCCTGGATGACCAGAAAGAG
CGAGGAAACCATCACCCCCTGGAACTTCGAGGAAGTGGTGGACAAGGGCGCTTCCGCCCAGAGCTTCATC
GAGCGGATGACCAACTTCGATAAGAACCTGCCCAACGAGAAGGTGCTGCCCAAGCACAGCCTGCTGTACG
AGTACTTCACCGTGTATAACGAGCTGACCAAAGTGAAATACGTGACCGAGGGAATGAGAAAGCCCGCCTT
CCTGAGCGGCGAGCAGAAAAAGGCCATCGTGGACCTGCTGTTCAAGACCAACCGGAAAGTGACCGTGAAG
CAGCTGAAAGAGGACTACTTCAAGAAAATCGAGTGCTTCGACTCCGTGGAAATCTCCGGCGTGGAAGATC
GGTTCAACGCCTCCCTGGGCACATACCACGATCTGCTGAAAATTATCAAGGACAAGGACTTCCTGGACAA
TGAGGAAAACGAGGACATTCTGGAAGATATCGTGCTGACCCTGACACTGTTTGAGGACAGAGAGATGATC
GAGGAACGGCTGAAAACCTATGCCCACCTGTTCGACGACAAAGTGATGAAGCAGCTGAAGCGGCGGAGAT
ACACCGGCTGGGGCAGGCTGAGCCGGAAGCTGATCAACGGCATCCGGGACAAGCAGTCCGGCAAGACAAT
CCTGGATTTCCTGAAGTCCGACGGCTTCGCCAACAGAAACTTCATGCAGCTGATCCACGACGACAGCCTG
ACCTTTAAAGAGGACATCCAGAAAGCCCAGGTGTCCGGCCAGGGCGATAGCCTGCACGAGCACATTGCCA
ATCTGGCCGGCAGCCCCGCCATTAAGAAGGGCATCCTGCAGACAGTGAAGGTGGTGGACGAGCTCGTGAA
AGTGATGGGCCGGCACAAGCCCGAGAACATCGTGATCGAAATGGCCAGAGAGAACCAGACCACCCAGAAG
GGACAGAAGAACAGCCGCGAGAGAATGAAGCGGATCGAAGAGGGCATCAAAGAGCTGGGCAGCCAGATCC
TGAAAGAACACCCCGTGGAAAACACCCAGCTGCAGAACGAGAAGCTGTACCTGTACTACCTGCAGAATGG
GCGGGATATGTACGTGGACCAGGAACTGGACATCAACCGGCTGTCCGACTACGATGTGGACCATATCGTG
CCTCAGAGCTTTCTGGCCGACGACTCCATCGACAACAAGGTGCTGACCAGAAGCGACAAGAACCGGGGCA
AGAGCGACAACGTGCCCTCCGAAGAGGTCGTGAAGAAGATGAAGAACTACTGGCGGCAGCTGCTGAACGC
CAAGCTGATTACCCAGAGAAAGTTCGACAATCTGACCAAGGCCGAGAGAGGCGGCCTGAGCGAACTGGAT
AAGGCCGGCTTCATCAAGAGACAGCTGGTGGAAACCCGGCAGATCACAAAGCACGTGGCACAGATCCTGG
ACTCCCGGATGAACACTAAGTACGACGAGAATGACAAGCTGATCCGGGAAGTGAAAGTGATCACCCTGAA
GTCCAAGCTGGTGTCCGATTTCCGGAAGGATTTCCAGTTTTACAAAGTGCGCGAGATCAACAACTACCAC
CACGCCCACGACGCCTACCTGAACGCCGTCGTGGGAACCGCCCTGATCAAAAAGTACCCTGCGCTGGAAA
GCGAGTTCGTGTACGGCGACTACAAGGTGTACGACGTGCGGAAGATGATCGCCAAGAGCGAGCAGGAAAT
CGGCAAGGCTACCGCCAAGTACTTCTTCTACAGCAACATCATGAACTTTTTCAAGACCGAGATTACCCTG
GCCAACGGCGAGATCCGGAAGGCGCCTCTGATCGAGACAAACGGCGAAACCGGGGAGATCGTGTGGGATA
AGGGCCGGGATTTTGCCACCGTGCGGAAAGTGCTGAGCATGCCCCAAGTGAATATCGTGAAAAAGACCGA
GGTGCAGACAGGCGGCTTCAGCAAAGAGTCTATCCTGCCCAAGAGGAACAGCGATAAGCTGATCGCCAGA
AAGAAGGACTGGGACCCTAAGAAGTACGGCGGCTTCGACAGCCCCACCGTGGCCTATTCTGTGCTGGTGG
TGGCCAAAGTGGAAAAGGGCAAGTCCAAGAAACTGAAGAGTGTGAAAGAGCTGCTGGGGATCACCATCAT
GGAAAGAAGCAGCTTCGAGAAGAATCCCATCGACTTTCTGGAAGCCAAGGGCTACAAAGAAGTGAAAAAG
GACCTGATCATCAAGCTGCCTAAGTACTCCCTGTTCGAGCTGGAAAACGGCCGGAAGAGAATGCTGGCCT
CTGCCGGCGAACTGCAGAAGGGAAACGAACTGGCCCTGCCCTCCAAATATGTGAACTTCCTGTACCTGGC
CAGCCACTATGAGAAGCTGAAGGGCTCCCCCGAGGATAATGAGCAGAAACAGCTGTTTGTGGAACAGCAC
AAGCACTACCTGGACGAGATCATCGAGCAGATCAGCGAGTTCTCCAAGAGAGTGATCCTGGCCGACGCTA
ATCTGGACAAAGTGCTGTCCGCCTACAACAAGCACCGGGATAAGCCCATCAGAGAGCAGGCCGAGAATAT
CATCCACCTGTTTACCCTGACCAATCTGGGAGCCCCTGCCGCCTTCAAGTACTTTGACACCACCATCGAC
CGGAAGAGGTACACCAGCACCAAAGAGGTGCTGGACGCCACCCTGATCCACCAGAGCATCACCGGCCTGT
ACGAGACACGGATCGACCTGTCTCAGCTGGGAGGCGACAAAAGGCCGGCGGCCACGAAAAAGGCCGGCCA
GGCAAAAAAGAAAAAGTAAGAATTCCTAGAGCTCGCTGATCAGCCTCGACTGTGCCTTCTAGTTGCCAGC
CATCTGTTGTTTGCCCCTCCCCCGTGCCTTCCTTGACCCTGGAAGGTGCCACTCCCACTGTCCTTTCCTA
ATAAAATGAGGAAATTGCATCGCATTGTCTGAGTAGGTGTCATTCTATTCTGGGGGGTGGGGTGGGGCAG
GACAGCAAGGGGGAGGATTGGGAAGAGAATAGCAGGCATGCTGGGGAGCGGCCGCAGGAACCCCTAGTGA
TGGAGTTGGCCACTCCCTCTCTGCGCGCTCGCTCGCTCACTGAGGCCGGGCGACCAAAGGTCGCCCGACG
CCCGGGCTTTGCCCGGGCGGCCTCAGTGAGCGAGCGAGCGCGCAGCTGCCTGCAGGGGCGCCTGATGCGG
TATTTTCTCCTTACGCATCTGTGCGGTATTTCACACCGCATA
[95 nt withheld, positions 5083-5177]
T
[46 nt withheld, positions 5179-5224]
C
[141 nt withheld, positions 5226-5366]
CCTTTGACGTTGGAGTCCACGTTCTTT
[37 nt withheld, positions 5394-5430]
ACTCTATCTCGGGCTATTCTTTTGATTTATAAGGGATTTTGCCGATTTCGGTCTATTGGTTAAAAAATGA
GCTGATTTAACAAAAATTTAACGCGAATTTTAACAAAATATTAACGTTTACAATTTTATGGTGCACTCTC
AGTACAATCTGCTCTGATGCCGCATAGTTAAGCCAGCCCCGACACCCGCCAACACCCGCTGACGCGCCCT
GACGGGCTTGTCTGCTCCCGGCATCCGCTTACAGACAAGCTGTGACCGTCTCCGGGAGCTGCATGTGTCA
GAGGTTTTCACCGTCATCACCGAAACGCGCGAGACGAAAGGGCCTCGTGATACGCCTATTTTTATAGGTT
AATGTCATGATAATAATGGTTTCTTAGACGTCAGGTGGCACTTTTCGGGGAAATGTGCGCGGAACCCCTA
TTTGTTTATTTTTCTAAATACATTCAAATATGTATCCGCTCATGAGACAATAACCCTGATAAATGCTTCA
ATAATATTGAAAAAGGAAGAGTATGAGTATTCAACATTTCCGTGTCGCCCTTATTCCCTTTTTTGCGGCA
TTTTGCCTTCCTGTTTTTGCTCACCCAGAAACGCTGGTGAAAGTAAAAGATGCTGAAGATCAGTTGGGTG
CACGAGTGGGTTACATCGAACTGGATCTCAACAGCGGTAAGATCCTTGAGAGTTTTCGCCCCGAAGAACG
TTTTCCAATGATGAGCACTTTTAAAGTTCTGCTATGTGGCGCGGTATTATCCCGTATTGACGCCGGGCAA
GAGCAACTCGGTCGCCGCATACACTATTCTCAGAATGACTTGGTTGAGTACTCACCAGTCACAGAAAAGC
ATCTTACGGATGGCATGACAGTAAGAGAATTATGCAGTGCTGCCATAACCATGAGTGATAACACTGCGGC
CAACTTACTTCTGACAACGATCGGAGGACCGAAGGAGCTAACCGCTTTTTTGCACAACATGGGGGATCAT
GTAACTCGCCTTGATCGTTGGGAACCGGAGCTGAATGAAGCCATACCAAACGACGAGCGTGACACCACGA
TGCCTGTAGCAATGGCAACAACGTTGCGCAAACTATTAACTGGCGAACTACTTACTCTAGCTTCCCGGCA
ACAATTAATAGACTGGATGGAGGCGGATAAAGTTGCAGGACCACTTCTGCGCTCGGCCCTTCCGGCTGGC
TGGTTTATTGCTGATAAATCTGGAGCCGGTGAGCGTGGAAGCCGCGGTATCATTGCAGCACTGGGGCCAG
ATGGTAAGCCCTCCCGTATCGTAGTTATCTACACGACGGGGAGTCAGGCAACTATGGATGAACGAAATAG
ACAGATCGCTGAGATAGGTGCCTCACTGATTAAGCATTGGTAACTGTCAGACCAAGTTTACTCATATATA
CTTTAGATTGATTTAAAACTTCATTTTTAATTTAAAAGGATCTAGGTGAAGATCCTTTTTGATAATCTCA
TGACCAAAATCCCTTAACGTGAGTTTTCGTTCCACTGAGCGTCAGACCCCGTAGAAAAGATCAAAGGATC
TTCTTGAGATCCTTTTTTTCTGCGCGTAATCTGCTGCTTGCAAACAAAAAAACCACCGCTACCAGCGGTG
GTTTGTTTGCCGGATCAAGAGCTACCAACTCTTTTTCCGAAGGTAACTGGCTTCAGCAGAGCGCAGATAC
CAAATACTGTTCTTCTAGTGTAGCCGTAGTTAGGCCACCACTTCAAGAACTCTGTAGCACCGCCTACATA
CCTCGCTCTGCTAATCCTGTTACCAGTGGCTGCTGCCAGTGGCGATAAGTCGTGTCTTACCGGGTTGGAC
TCAAGACGATAGTTACCGGATAAGGCGCAGCGGTCGGGCTGAACGGGGGGTTCGTGCACACAGCCCAGCT
TGGAGCGAACGACCTACACCGAACTGAGATACCTACAGCGTGAGCTATGAGAAAGCGCCACGCTTCCCGA
AGGGAGAAAGGCGGACAGGTATCCGGTAAGCGGCAGGGTCGGAACAGGAGAGCGCACGAGGGAGCTTCCA
GGGGGAAACGCCTGGTATCTTTATAGTCCTGTCGGGTTTCGCCACCTCTGACTTGAGCGTCGATTTTTGT
GATGCTCGTCAGGGGGGCGGAGCCTATGGAAAAACGCCAGCAACGCGGCCTTTTTACGGTTCCTGGCCTT
TTGCTGGCCTTTTGCTCACATGTGAGGGCCTATTTCCCATGATTCCTTCATATTTGCATATACGATACAA
GGCTGTTAGAGAGATAATTGGAATTAATTTGACTGTAAACACAAAGATATTAGTACAAAATACGTGACGT
AGAAAGTAATAATTTCTTGGGTAGTTTGCAGTTTTAAAATTATGTTTTAAAATGGACTATCATATGCTTA
CCGTAACTTGAAAGTATTTCGATTTCTTGGCTTTATATATCTTGTGGAAAGGACGAAACACCGGCGTACC
AAAACATCAAAGGTTTTAGAGCTAGAAATAGCAAGTTAAAATAAGGCTAGTCCGTTATCAACTTGAAAAA
GTGGCACCGAGTCGGTGCTTTTTTGTTTTAGAGCTAGAAATAGCAAGTTAAAATAAGGCTAGTCCGTTTT
TAGCGCGTGCGCCAATTCTGCAGACAAATGGCTCTAGCGAGGGCCTATTTCCCATGATTCCTTCATATTT
GCATATACGATACAAGGCTGTTAGAGAGATAATTGGAATTAATTTGACTGTAAACACAAAGATATTAGTA
CAAAATACGTGACGTAGAAAGTAATAATTTCTTGGGTAGTTTGCAGTTTTAAAATTATGTTTTAAAATGG
ACTATCATATGCTTACCGTAACTTGAAAGTATTTCGATTTCTTGGCTTTATATATCTTGTGGAAAGGACG
AAACACCGAGTCTGGTCACACTCTAAGGGTTTTAGAGCTAGAAATAGCAAGTTAAAATAAGGCTAGTCCG
TTATCAACTTGAAAAAGTGGCACCGAGTCGGTGCTTTTTTGTTTTAGAGCTAGAAATAGCAAGTTAAAAT
AAGGCTAGTCCGTTTTTAGCGCGTGCGCCAATTCTGCAGACAAATGGCTCTAGAGGTGGTACCCGTTACA
TAACTTACGGTAAATGGCCCGCCTGGCTGACCGCCCAACGACCCCCGCCCATTGACGTCAATAGTAACGC
CAATAGGGACTTTCCATTGACGTCAATGGGTGGAGTATTTACGGTAAACTGCCCACTTGGCAGTACATCA
AGTGTATCATATGCCAAGTACGCCCCCTATTGACGTCAATGACGGTAAATGGCCCGCCTGGCATTGTGCC
CAGTACATGACCTTATGGGACTTTCCTACTTGGCAGTACATCTACGTATTAGTCATCGCTATTACCATGG
TCGAGGTGAGCCCCACGTTCTGCTTCACTCTCCCCATCTCCCCCCCCTCCCCACCCCCAATTTTGTATTT
ATTTATTTTTTAATTATTTTGTGCAGCGATGGGGGCGGGGGGGGGGGGGGGGCGCGCGCCGGGGGGGGGG
GGGGGGGGGGGGGGG
Features (pLannotate 1.2.2; 21 found; start..end, strand, type, name):
    123..350     +  intron         hybrid intron: hybrid between chicken β-actin (CBA) and minute virus of mice (MMV) introns (Gray et al., 2011)
    488..2089    +  CDS            Cas9(N): N-terminal portion of Streptococcus pyogenes Cas9 (Zetsche et al., 2015)
   2090..4588    +  CDS            Cas9(C): C-terminal portion of Streptococcus pyogenes Cas9 (Zetsche et al., 2015)
   4589..4636    +  CDS            nucleoplasmin NLS: bipartite nuclear localization signal from nucleoplasmin
   4670..4781    +  polyA_signal   bGH poly(A) signal: bovine growth hormone polyadenylation signal
   4886..5026    +  repeat_region  AAV2 ITR: inverted terminal repeat of adeno-associated virus serotype 2 inverted
   5031..5082    -  misc_feature   bom (fragment): basis of mobility region from pBR322
   5101..5556    +  rep_origin     f1 ori (sequence partly withheld): f1 bacteriophage origin of replication; arrow indicates direction of (+) strand synthesis
   5557..5606    -  misc_feature   bom (fragment): basis of mobility region from pBR322
   5708..5743    -  CDS            rop (fragment): Rop protein, which maintains plasmids at low copy number; rop
   5838..5942    +  promoter       AmpR promoter: bla
   5943..6803    +  CDS            AmpR: β-lactamase; bla; confers resistance to ampicillin, carbenicillin, and related antibiotics
   6974..7562    +  rep_origin     ori: high-copy-number ColE1/pMB1/pBR322/pUC origin of replication
   7624..7864    +  promoter       U6 promoter: RNA polymerase III promoter for human U6 snRNA
   7893..7968    +  misc_RNA       gRNA scaffold: guide RNA scaffold for the Streptococcus pyogenes CRISPR/Cas9 system
   7975..8018    +  misc_RNA       gRNA scaffold (fragment): guide RNA scaffold for the Streptococcus pyogenes CRISPR/Cas9 system
   8059..8299    +  promoter       U6 promoter: RNA polymerase III promoter for human U6 snRNA
   8329..8404    +  misc_RNA       gRNA scaffold: guide RNA scaffold for the Streptococcus pyogenes CRISPR/Cas9 system
   8411..8454    +  misc_RNA       gRNA scaffold (fragment): guide RNA scaffold for the Streptococcus pyogenes CRISPR/Cas9 system
   8504..8789    +  enhancer       CMV enhancer: human cytomegalovirus immediate early enhancer; contains an 18-bp deletion relative to the standard CMV enhancer
   8791..122     +  promoter       chicken β-actin promoter (across the origin): No description available
