[The description below was written by a language model from this plasmid's Addgene catalogue record and pLannotate feature annotations shown in this document.]
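Description:
beta2 (px330:2-guideCas9) is a mammalian expression CRISPR plasmid built on the pX330 backbone that delivers Streptococcus pyogenes Cas9 together with two guide RNAs from a single vector of about 8.9 kb. It is maintained in E. coli through a high-copy ColE1/pUC-type origin and selected with ampicillin via the β-lactamase gene. An f1 phage origin and short remnants of the pBR322 bom and rop regions are also annotated. A single AAV2 inverted terminal repeat lies downstream of the Cas9 cassette. With only one ITR annotated, the feature table does not show a flanked, packageable AAV genome, so the element appears to be a leftover of the backbone.

Cas9 is driven by a hybrid promoter made of the CMV enhancer, the chicken β-actin promoter (which spans the numbering origin of the circular map) and a hybrid chicken β-actin/minute virus of mice intron. This arrangement gives strong, broad expression in mammalian cells. The coding sequence is annotated as adjoining N- and C-terminal portions that together form the continuous nuclease. It ends in a bipartite nucleoplasmin nuclear localization signal and is terminated by the bovine growth hormone polyadenylation signal. Upstream of this cassette sit two tandem guide units, each consisting of a human U6 RNA polymerase III promoter followed by the S. pyogenes gRNA scaffold, so that two sites can be targeted at once.

The guide sequences are recorded as unknown. The name and the mouse species entry suggest a mouse "beta2" target, but the record does not identify the gene. The plasmid comes from work on optimized, precise CRISPR/Cas9 genome editing in neurons.
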