Addgene plasmid #169435: beta2 (px330:2-guideCas9)
Purpose: Expression of Cas9 and 2 guides
Depositing lab: Richard Huganir. Depositing organization: Johns Hopkins University and School of Medicine. Publication: An optimized CRISPR/Cas9 approach for precise genome editing in neurons. Fang H, Bygrave AM, Roth RH, Johnson RC, Huganir RL. Elife. 2021 Mar 10;10. pii: 65202. doi: 10.7554/eLife.65202. PubMed 33689678.
Backbone
  Vector backbone: pX330
  Vector type: Mammalian Expression, CRISPR
Growth in bacteria
  Bacterial resistance: Ampicillin, 100 μg/mL
  Growth temperature: 37°C
  Growth strain: DH5alpha
  Copy number: High Copy
Gene/Insert
  Gene/Insert name: spCas9
  gRNA/shRNA sequence: Unknown
  Species: M. musculus (mouse)
  Cloning method: Restriction Enzyme; 5′ cloning site Unknown (unknown if destroyed)
Terms and licenses: Academic/Nonprofit Terms; Industry Terms: Not Available to Industry
How to cite: beta2 (px330:2-guideCas9) was a gift from Richard Huganir (Addgene plasmid # 169435 ; http://n2t.net/addgene:169435 ; RRID:Addgene_169435)
